Addgene plasmid #35303: pBbS4k-RFP
Depositing lab: Jay Keasling. Depositing organization: University of California, Berkeley. Publication: BglBrick vectors and datasheets: A synthetic biology platform for gene expression. Lee TS, Krupa RA, Zhang F, Hajimorad M, Holtz WJ, Prasad N, Lee SK, Keasling JD. J Biol Eng. 2011 Sep 20;5:12. 10.1186/1754-1611-5-12 PubMed 21933410.
Backbone
  Vector backbone: pBb
  Backbone size w/o insert (bp): 5301
  Vector type: Bacterial Expression, Synthetic Biology
Growth in bacteria
  Bacterial resistance: Kanamycin, 50 μg/mL
  Growth temperature: 37°C
  Growth strain: DH5alpha
  Copy number: Low Copy
Gene/Insert
  Gene/Insert name: RFP (alt name: JBEI Part ID: JPUB_000069)
  Species: Synthetic
  Insert size (bp): 678
  Promoter: ProE
  Cloning method: Restriction Enzyme
  Sequencing primers: 5′ jkRFP-R (gctttggaaccgtactggaa); 3′ jkRFP-F (tggtcactacgacgctgaag)
Terms and licenses: Academic/Nonprofit Terms; Industry Terms: Not Available to Industry
Depositor comments: JBEI Part ID: JPUB_000069; Origin: SC101
How to cite: pBbS4k-RFP was a gift from Jay Keasling (Addgene plasmid # 35303 ; http://n2t.net/addgene:35303 ; RRID:Addgene_35303)
