[The description below was written by a language model from this plasmid's Addgene catalogue record and pLannotate feature annotations shown in this document.]
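Description:
pBbS4k-RFP is a low-copy bacterial expression plasmid from the BglBrick (pBb) family of synthetic biology vectors, a modular series built so that origin, promoter system, resistance marker and cargo gene can be swapped in standardized combinations. In this member the replication module is pSC101: the annotated sequence carries the pSC101 origin together with the Rep101 (RepA) protein it needs for initiation, which accounts for the low copy number recorded. Selection is by kanamycin, conferred by a neo/nptII aminoglycoside phosphotransferase gene that is followed by a lambda t0 terminator. The short Tn5 transposase fragment annotated beside it is most likely a remnant of the Tn5-derived source of the resistance cassette rather than a functional element. The full sequence is 5,979 bp.

The payload is a 678 bp mRFP1 coding sequence, a monomeric DsRed derivative, listed as being driven by the ProE promoter. The promoter itself is not annotated in the feature table, but it presumably lies in the gap between mRFP1 and the divergently oriented prpR gene. PrpR is the E. coli transcriptional regulator of the propionate catabolism operon, so its presence points to a propionate-responsive control system in which the regulator and its target promoter are carried on the same plasmid. Transcription of the reporter is terminated by tandem rrnB T1 and T7Te terminators, which insulate the downstream replication module.

The RFP serves as a reporter for characterizing the expression behaviour of this origin and promoter combination. It also acts as a placeholder that can be replaced with a gene of interest by restriction cloning for low-copy, inducible expression in E. coli.
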