Features (pLannotate 1.2.2; 9 found; start..end, strand, type, name):
     10..1593    -  CDS            prpR: PRPR_ECOLI - Also known as yahP. Experimental evidence at protein level: Swiss-Prot protein existence level 1. Involved in the transcriptional regulation of the propionate catabolism operon. From Escherichia coli (strain K12).
   1857..2534    +  CDS            mRFP1: monomeric derivative of DsRed (Campbell et al., 2002)
   2567..2638    +  terminator     rrnB T1 terminator: transcription terminator T1 from the E. coli rrnB gene
   2654..2681    +  terminator     T7Te terminator: phage T7 early transcription terminator
   3212..4162    -  CDS            Rep101: RepA protein needed for replication with the pSC101 origin; rep101
   4210..4432    -  rep_origin     pSC101 ori: low-copy replication origin that requires the Rep101 protein
   4924..5018    -  terminator     lambda t0 terminator: transcription terminator from phage lambda
   5052..5843    -  CDS            neo: KKA2_KLEPN - Also known as kan, nptII. Experimental evidence at protein level: Swiss-Prot protein existence level 1. Resistance to kanamycin, neomycin, paromomycin, ribostamycin, butirosin and gentamicin B. From Klebsiella pneumoniae.
   5875..5979    -  CDS            tnpA (fragment): TN5P_ECOLX - Also known as tnp. Experimental evidence at protein level: Swiss-Prot protein existence level 1. Mediates transposition of transposon Tn5 by a 'cut and paste' mechanism. First, the monomeric transposase binds the 19 bp inverted DNA repeats flanking the transposon. Then, dimerization of the DNA- bound transposase creates a synaptic DNA complex. After nicking of the first DNA strand, excision of the transposon proceeds through a series of intermediates. The transposase then mediates the insertion of the transposon at a new site by strand transfer. The activity of the wild- type tran
>Addgene plasmid #35303 | pBbS4k-RFP | depositor full sequence | sequence record 42970 | pBbS4k-RFP sequence 5979 bps
GACGTCTCAGCTTTTCAGCCGCCGCCAGAACGTCGTCCGGCTGATGCCTAAATAATTCGCCGCTGCTGTT
TTATCGCCATTAAATTTCTCCAGTGCCTGTTGTGGTGTCAGTAAGCGTGGAGCGGGAGTTTTCGCCGACT
CGCGCGCCAGTTCCGGCAGTAGCAGCTGCAAAAATTGCGGCGTTAAATCCGGCGTCGGTTCCACACTTAA
AAATAGCGCCAGTCGCTCCATCATATTGCGCAGTTCACGAATATTGCCCGGCCAGTCGTAGTGCACCAGC
ACGGTTTCGCTTGCCTGTAATCCCTGGCGTAATGCGGCAGAAAACGGGGTGGAGAGCGCCGCCAGAGACA
CTTTCAAAAAGCTTTCCGCCAGTGGCAGAATATCCGCCACCCGCTCGCGCAGTGGTGGCAATTGCAGACG
CAAAATACTCAGCCGATAAAACAGGTCACGGCGAAACTGCCCTTGCCGCATATCTTCTTCCAGATTGCAG
TGAGTGGCGCTAATGACCCGCACATCCACCGGAACAGGCTGATGCCCGCCGACGCGGGTGACCTCTTTTT
CTTCCAGCACCCGCAGCAGCCGGGTCTGCAACGGCAGCGGCATTTCGCCAATCTCATCGAGAAACAGCGT
ACCTCCGTGGGCGATTTCAAACAGCCCGGCGCGACCGCCGCGTCGCGAGCCGGTAAACGCCCCTTCCTCA
TAGCCAAACAGTTCTGCTTCCAGCAGCGATTCGGCAATCGCCCCGCAGTTGACTGCAACAAACGGATGCG
ACTTTTTGCCCTGTCGCGCATCGTGGCGGGCAAAATATTCCCGATGAATCGCCTGGGCCGCCAGCTCTTT
GCCCGTCCCCGTTTCCCCCTCAATCAACACCGCTGCACTGGAGCGGGCATACAGCAAAATAGTCTGCCGT
ACTTGTTCCATCTGTGGTGATTGACCGAGCATATCGCCCAGCACGTAACGAGTTCTCAGGGCGTTGCGGG
TGGCATCGTGAGTGTTATGGCGTAACGACATGCGCGTCATATCCAGCGCATCGCTGAACGCCTGGCGCAC
GGTGGCGGCGGAATAGATAAAAATTCCGGTCATTCCGGCTTCTTCTGCCAGATCGGTAATCAGCCCCGCG
CCGACCACCGCTTCGGTGCCGTTAGCTTTTAGCTCGTTAATCTGCCCGCGTGCGTCTTCTTCGGTAATGT
AGCTACGTTGATCGAGGCGCAAATTAAAGGTTTTTTGAAACGCCACCAGTGCCGGAATAGTTTCCTGATA
AGTGACAACGCCGATAGAAGAGGTGAGTTTTCCGGCTTTTGCCAGTGCCTGTAACACATCGTAGCCGCTC
GGTTTAATCAAAATAACTGGCACTGACAGGCGGCTTTTCAGGTACGCGCCGTTAGATCCAGCGGCGATGA
TGGCGTCACAGCGTTCGTTTGCCAGTTTCTTGTGGATGTAGGTCACCGCTTTTTCAAAGCCAAGCTGGAT
AGGGGTAATGTTCGCCAGGTGATCAAACTCAAGGCTGATATCGCGAAACAGCTCGAACAGGCGCGTTACA
GATACCGTCCAGATAACCGGTTTGTCGTCATTAAGCCGTGGTGGATGTGCCATAGCGCACCGCAAAGTTA
AGAAACCGAATATTGGGTTTAGTCTTGTTTCATAATTGTTGCAATGAAACGCGGTGAAACATTGCCTGAA
ACGTTAACTGAAACGCATATTTGCGGATTAGTTCATGACTTTATCTCTAACAAATTGAAATTAAACATTT
AATTTTATTAAGGCAATTGTGGCACACCCCTTGCTTTGTCTTTATCAACGCAAATAACAAGTTGATAACA
AGAATTCAAAAGATCTTTTAAGAAGGAGATATACATATGGCGAGTAGCGAAGACGTTATCAAAGAGTTCA
TGCGTTTCAAAGTTCGTATGGAAGGTTCCGTTAACGGTCACGAGTTCGAAATCGAAGGTGAAGGTGAAGG
TCGTCCGTACGAAGGTACCCAGACCGCTAAACTGAAAGTTACCAAAGGTGGTCCGCTGCCGTTCGCTTGG
GACATCCTGTCCCCGCAGTTCCAGTACGGTTCCAAAGCTTACGTTAAACACCCGGCTGACATCCCGGACT
ACCTGAAACTGTCCTTCCCGGAAGGTTTCAAATGGGAACGTGTTATGAACTTCGAAGACGGTGGTGTTGT
TACCGTTACCCAGGACTCCTCCCTGCAAGACGGTGAGTTCATCTACAAAGTTAAACTGCGTGGTACCAAC
TTCCCGTCCGACGGTCCGGTTATGCAGAAAAAAACCATGGGTTGGGAAGCTTCCACCGAACGTATGTACC
CGGAAGACGGTGCTCTGAAAGGTGAAATCAAAATGCGTCTGAAACTGAAAGACGGTGGTCACTACGACGC
TGAAGTTAAAACCACCTACATGGCTAAAAAACCGGTTCAGCTGCCGGGTGCTTACAAAACCGACATCAAA
CTGGACATCACCTCCCACAACGAAGACTACACCATCGTTGAACAGTACGAACGTGCTGAAGGTCGTCACT
CCACCGGTGCTTAAGGATCCAAACTCGAGTAAGGATCTCCAGGCATCAAATAAAACGAAAGGCTCAGTCG
AAAGACTGGGCCTTTCGTTTTATCTGTTGTTTGTCGGTGAACGCTCTCTACTAGAGTCACACTGGCTCAC
CTTCGGGTGGGCCTTTCTGCGTTTATACCTAGGGTACGGGTTTTGCTGCCCGCAAACGGGCTGTTCTGGT
GTTGCTAGTTTGTTATCAGAATCGCAGATCCGGCTTCAGCCGGTTTGCCGGCTGAAAGCGCTATTTCTTC
CAGAATTGCCATGATTTTTTCCCCACGGGAGGCGTCACTGGCTCCCGTGTTGTCGGCAGCTTTGATTCGA
TAAGCAGCATCGCCTGTTTCAGGCTGTCTATGTGTGACTGTTGAGCTGTAACAAGTTGTCTCAGGTGTTC
AATTTCATGTTCTAGTTGCTTTGTTTTACTGGTTTCACCTGTTCTATTAGGTGTTACATGCTGTTCATCT
GTTACATTGTCGATCTGTTCATGGTGAACAGCTTTGAATGCACCAAAAACTCGTAAAAGCTCTGATGTAT
CTATCTTTTTTACACCGTTTTCATCTGTGCATATGGACAGTTTTCCCTTTGATATGTAACGGTGAACAGT
TGTTCTACTTTTGTTTGTTAGTCTTGATGCTTCACTGATAGATACAAGAGCCATAAGAACCTCAGATCCT
TCCGTATTTAGCCAGTATGTTCTCTAGTGTGGTTCGTTGTTTTTGCGTGAGCCATGAGAACGAACCATTG
AGATCATACTTACTTTGCATGTCACTCAAAAATTTTGCCTCAAAACTGGTGAGCTGAATTTTTGCAGTTA
AAGCATCGTGTAGTGTTTTTCTTAGTCCGTTATGTAGGTAGGAATCTGATGTAATGGTTGTTGGTATTTT
GTCACCATTCATTTTTATCTGGTTGTTCTCAAGTTCGGTTACGAGATCCATTTGTCTATCTAGTTCAACT
TGGAAAATCAACGTATCAGTCGGGCGGCCTCGCTTATCAACCACCAATTTCATATTGCTGTAAGTGTTTA
AATCTTTACTTATTGGTTTCAAAACCCATTGGTTAAGCCTTTTAAACTCATGGTAGTTATTTTCAAGCAT
TAACATGAACTTAAATTCATCAAGGCTAATCTCTATATTTGCCTTGTGAGTTTTCTTTTGTGTTAGTTCT
TTTAATAACCACTCATAAATCCTCATAGAGTATTTGTTTTCAAAAGACTTAACATGTTCCAGATTATATT
TTATGAATTTTTTTAACTGGAAAAGATAAGGCAATATCTCTTCACTAAAAACTAATTCTAATTTTTCGCT
TGAGAACTTGGCATAGTTTGTCCACTGGAAAATCTCAAAGCCTTTAACCAAAGGATTCCTGATTTCCACA
GTTCTCGTCATCAGCTCTCTGGTTGCTTTAGCTAATACACCATAAGCATTTTCCCTACTGATGTTCATCA
TCTGAGCGTATTGGTTATAAGTGAACGATACCGTCCGTTCTTTCCTTGTAGGGTTTTCAATCGTGGGGTT
GAGTAGTGCCACACAGCATAAAATTAGCTTGGTTTCATGCTCCGTTAAGTCATAGCGACTAATCGCTAGT
TCATTTGCTTTGAAAACAACTAATTCAGACATACATCTCAATTGGTCTAGGTGATTTTAATCACTATACC
AATTGAGATGGGCTAGTCAATGATAATTACTAGTCCTTTTCCCGGGTGATCTGGGTATCTGTAAATTCTG
CTAGACCTTTGCTGGAAAACTTGTAAATTCTGCTAGACCCTCTGTAAATTCCGCTAGACCTTTGTGTGTT
TTTTTTGTTTATATTCAAGTGGTTATAATTTATAGAATAAAGAAAGAATAAAAAAAGATAAAAAGAATAG
ATCCCAGCCCTGTGTATAACTCACTACTTTAGTCAGTTCCGCAGTATTACAAAAGGATGTCGCAAACGCT
GTTTGCTCCTCTACAAAACAGACCTTAAAACCCTAAAGGCTTAAGTAGCACCCTCGCAAGCTCGGGCAAA
TCGCTGAATATTCCTTTTGTCTCCGACCATCAGGCACCTGAGTCGCTGTCTTTTTCGTGACATTCAGTTC
GCTGCGCTCACGGCTCTGGCAGTGAATGGGGGTAAATGGCACTACAGGCGCCTTTTATGGATTCATGCAA
GGAAACTACCCATAATACAAGAAAAGCCCGTCACGGGCTTCTCAGGGCGTTTTATGGCGGGTCTGCTATG
TGGTGCTATCTGACTTTTTGCTGTTCAGCAGTTCCTGCCCTCTGATTTTCCAGTCTGACCACTTCGGATT
ATCCCGTGACAGGTCATTCAGACTGGCTAATGCACCCAGTAAGGCAGCGGTATCATCAACAGGCTTACCC
GTCTTACTGTCCCTAGTGCTTGGATTCTCACCAATAAAAAACGCCCGGCGGCAACCGAGCGTTCTGAACA
AATCCAGATGGAGTTCTGAGGTCATTACTGGATCTATCAACAGGAGTCCAAGCGAGCTCTCGAACCCCAG
AGTCCCGCTCAGAAGAACTCGTCAAGAAGGCGATAGAAGGCGATGCGCTGCGAATCGGGAGCGGCGATAC
CGTAAAGCACGAGGAAGCGGTCAGCCCATTCGCCGCCAAGCTCTTCAGCAATATCACGGGTAGCCAACGC
TATGTCCTGATAGCGGTCCGCCACACCCAGCCGGCCACAGTCGATGAATCCAGAAAAGCGGCCATTTTCC
ACCATGATATTCGGCAAGCAGGCATCGCCATGGGTCACGACGAGATCCTCGCCGTCGGGCATGCGCGCCT
TGAGCCTGGCGAACAGTTCGGCTGGCGCGAGCCCCTGATGCTCTTCGTCCAGATCATCCTGATCGACAAG
ACCGGCTTCCATCCGAGTACGTGCTCGCTCGATGCGATGTTTCGCTTGGTGGTCGAATGGGCAGGTAGCC
GGATCAAGCGTATGCAGCCGCCGCATTGCATCAGCCATGATGGATACTTTCTCGGCAGGAGCAAGGTGAG
ATGACAGGAGATCCTGCCCCGGCACTTCGCCCAATAGCAGCCAGTCCCTTCCCGCTTCAGTGACAACGTC
GAGCACAGCTGCGCAAGGAACGCCCGTCGTGGCCAGCCACGATAGCCGCGCTGCCTCGTCCTGCAGTTCA
TTCAGGGCACCGGACAGGTCGGTCTTGACAAAAAGAACCGGGCGCCCCTGCGCTGACAGCCGGAACACGG
CGGCATCAGAGCAGCCGATTGTCTGTTGTGCCCAGTCATAGCCGAATAGCCTCTCCACCCAAGCGGCCGG
AGAACCTGCGTGCAATCCATCTTGTTCAATCATGCGAAACGATCCTCATCCTGTCTCTTGATCAGATCAT
GATCCCCTGCGCCATCAGATCCTTGGCGGCAAGAAAGCCATCCAGTTTACTTTGCAGGGCTTCCCAACCT
TACCAGAGGGCGCCCCAGCTGGCAATTCC
