>Addgene plasmid #35303 | pBbS4k-RFP | addgene partial sequence | sequence record 43586 | jkRFP-F 5'-tggtcactacgacgctgaag-3'
AGCTGCCGGGTGCTTACAAAACCGACATCAAACTGGACATCACCTCCCACAACGAAGACTACACCATCGT
TGAACAGTACGAACGTGCTGAAGGTCGTCACTCCACCGGTGCTTAAGGATCCAAACTCGAGTAAGGATCT
CCAGGCATCAAATAAAACGAAAGGCTCAGTCGAAAGACTGGGCCTTTCGTTTTATCTGTTGTTTGTCGGT
GAACGCTCTCTACTAGAGTCACACTGGCTCACCTTCGGGTGGGCCTTTCTGCGTTTATACCTAGGGTACG
GGTTTTGCTGCCCGCAAACGGGCTGTTCTGGTGTTGCTAGTTTGTTATCAGAATCGCAGATCCGGCTTCA
GCCGGTTTGCCGGCTGAAAGCGCTATTTCTTCCAGAATTGCCATGATTTTTTCCCCACGGGAGGCGTCAC
TGGCTCCCGTGTTGTCGGCAGCTTTGATTCGATAAGCAGCATCGCCTGTTTCAGGCTGTCTATGTGTGAC
TGTTGAGCTGTAACAAGTTGTCTCAGGTGTTCAATTTCATGTTCTAGTTGCTTTGTTTTACTGGTTTCAC
CTGTTCTATTAGGTGTTACATGCTGTTCATCTGTTACATTGTCGATCTGTTCATGGTGAACAGCTTTGAA
TGCACCAAAAACTCGTAAAAGCTCTGATGTATCTATCTTTTTTACACCGTTTTCATCTGTGCATATGGAC
AGTTTTCCCTTTGATATGTAACGGTGAACAGTTGTTCTACTTTTGTTTGTTAGTCTTGATGCTTCACTGA
TAGATACAAGAGCCATAAGAACCTCAGATCCTTCCGTATTTAGCCAGTATGTTCTCTAGTGTGGTTCGTT
GTTTTTGCGTGAGCCATG
