>Addgene plasmid #35303 | pBbS4k-RFP | addgene partial sequence | sequence record 43587 | jkRFP-R 5'-gctttggaaccgtactggaa-3'
TTTGGTAACTTTCAGTTTAGCGGTCTGGGTACCTTCGTACGGACGACCTTCACCTTCACCTTCGATTTCG
AACTCGTGACCGTTAACGGAACCTTCCATACGAACTTTGAAACGCATGAACTCTTTGATAACGTCTTCGC
TACTCGCCATATGTATATCTCCTTCTTAAAAGATCTTTTGAATTCTTGTTATCAACTTGTTATTTGCGTT
GATAAAGACAAAGCAAGGGGTGTGCCACAATTGCCTTAATAAAATTAAATGTTTAATTTCAATTTGTTAG
AGATAAAGTCATGAACTAATCCGCAAATATGCGTTTCAGTTAACGTTTCAGGCAATGTTTCACCGCGTTT
CATTGCAACAATTATGAAACAAGACTAAACCCAATATTCGGTTTCTTAACTTTGCGGTGCGCTATGGCAC
ATCCACCACGGCTTAATGACGACAAACCGGTTATCTGGACGGTATCTGTAACGCGCCTGTTCGAGCTGTT
TCGCGATATCAGCCTTGAGTTTGATCACCTGGCGAACATTACCCCTATCCAGCTTGGCTTTGAAAAAGCG
GTGACCTACATCCACAAGAAACTGGCAAACGAACGCTGTGACGCCATCATCGCCGCTGGATCTAACGGCG
CGTACCTGAAAAGCCGCCTGTCAGTGCCAGTTATTTTGATTAAACCGAGCGGCTACGATGTGTTACAGGC
ACTGGCAAAAGCCGGAAAACTCACCTCTTCTATCGGCGTTGTCACTTATCAGGAAACTATTCCGGCACTG
GTGGCGTTTCAAAAAACCTTTAATTTGCGCCTCGATCAACGTAGCTACATTACCGAAGAAGACGCACGCG
GGCAGATTAACGA
